Addgene plasmid #137134: pAAV-Ef1a-Coff/Fon-mCherry
Purpose: Intersectional viral expression of mCherry in cells expressing Flp AND NOT Cre
Depositing lab: Karl Deisseroth & INTRSECT 2.0 Project. Depositing organization: Stanford University. Publication: Comprehensive Dual- and Triple-Feature Intersectional Single-Vector Delivery of Diverse Functional Payloads to Cells of Behaving Mammals. Fenno LE, Ramakrishnan C, Kim YS, Evans KE, Lo M, Vesuna S, Inoue M, Cheung KYM, Yuen E, Pichamoorthy N, Hong ASO, Deisseroth K. Neuron. 2020 Jun 20. pii: S0896-6273(20)30432-3. doi: 10.1016/j.neuron.2020.06.003. PubMed 32574559.
Backbone
  Vector backbone: AAV2-EF1a-WPRE
  Backbone size w/o insert (bp): 5300
  Vector type: AAV, Cre/Lox, Synthetic Biology ; Flp/FRT
Growth in bacteria
  Bacterial resistance: Ampicillin, 100 μg/mL
  Growth temperature: 37°C
  Growth strain: NEB Stable
  Copy number: High Copy
Gene/Insert
  Gene/Insert name: Coff/Fon-mCherry
  Species: Synthetic; Prokaryotic
  Insert size (bp): 1300
  Mutation: n/a
  Promoter: EF1a
  Cloning method: Restriction Enzyme; 5′ cloning site BamHI (unknown if destroyed); 3′ cloning site EcoRI (unknown if destroyed)
  Sequencing primers: 5′ TGGAATTTGCCCTTTTTGAG; 3′ GGGCCACAACTCCTCATAAA
Terms and licenses: Academic/Nonprofit Terms; Industry Terms: Not Available to Industry
Depositor comments: Additional sequencing primers: Intron 1F GGGACGACATGACTTAACCAG; Intron 1R CCAGCCCTTCTCATGTTCAG
How to cite: pAAV-Ef1a-Coff/Fon-mCherry was a gift from Karl Deisseroth & INTRSECT 2.0 Project (Addgene plasmid # 137134 ; http://n2t.net/addgene:137134 ; RRID:Addgene_137134) For viral preps, please replace (Addgene plasmid # 137134) in the above sentence with: (Addgene viral prep # 137134-AAV8)
