[The description below was written by a language model from this plasmid's Addgene catalogue record and the feature table of its GenBank file.]
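Description:
pAAV-Ef1a-Coff/Fon-mCherry is an AAV2 transfer plasmid from the INTRSECT 2.0 toolkit, designed to express the red fluorescent protein mCherry only in cells that contain Flp recombinase and lack Cre (Flp AND NOT Cre). The expression cassette lies between two AAV2 inverted terminal repeats, which allow it to be packaged into recombinant AAV. It is driven by the strong constitutive human EF-1-alpha promoter with its intron A, and followed by a WPRE to enhance transcript expression and a human growth hormone polyadenylation signal. The plasmid backbone carries a high-copy ColE1/pUC-type origin, an f1 origin and a beta-lactamase gene for ampicillin selection. It is propagated in a recombination-reduced E. coli strain, as is usual for ITR-containing plasmids.

The annotated payload begins with a lox2272 and a loxN site, followed by a Kozak sequence and the first portion of mCherry in the sense orientation. A second lox2272/loxN pair then follows in the opposite orientation. This double-inverted arrangement of two mutually incompatible lox pairs means that Cre inverts and locks this segment, switching expression off. Primer-site annotations indicate that a downstream portion of mCherry sits in reverse orientation, and the depositor's intron sequencing primers suggest the coding sequence is split by an intron. This fits a Flp-dependent inversion being needed to restore the reading frame. However, no FRT sites, intron or mCherry coding feature are annotated in either feature table, so the details of the Flp-dependent half are not documented in the record.

Two near-identical sequence records are held (6626 and 6616 bp), and they differ mainly in the annotated length of the left ITR. The vector is used for intersectional labelling of genetically defined mammalian cell populations, typically neurons in vivo.
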