LOCUS       Exported 6626 bp ds-DNA circular SYN 12-MAY-2021
DEFINITION  Intersectional viral expression of mCherry in cells expressing Flp
            AND NOT Cre.
ACCESSION   .
VERSION     .
KEYWORDS    pAAV-Ef1a-Coff/Fon-mCherry
SOURCE      synthetic DNA construct
  ORGANISM  synthetic DNA construct
REFERENCE   1 (bases 1 to 6626)
  AUTHORS   Fenno LE, Ramakrishnan C, Kim YS, Evans KE, Lo M, Vesuna S, Inoue M,
            Cheung KYM, Yuen E, Pichamoorthy N, Hong ASO, Deisseroth K
  TITLE     Comprehensive Dual- and Triple-Feature Intersectional Single-Vector
            Delivery of Diverse Functional Payloads to Cells of Behaving
            Mammals.
  JOURNAL   Neuron. 2020 Jun 20. pii: S0896-6273(20)30432-3. doi:
            10.1016/j.neuron.2020.06.003.
  PUBMED    32574559
REFERENCE   2 (bases 1 to 6626)
  AUTHORS   .
  TITLE     Direct Submission
  JOURNAL   Exported May 12, 2021 from SnapGene Server 1.1.58
            http://www.snapgene.com
FEATURES             Location/Qualifiers
     source          1..6626
                     /organism="synthetic DNA construct"
                     /mol_type="other DNA"
     repeat_region   1..141
                     /label=AAV2 ITR
                     /note="inverted terminal repeat of adeno-associated virus
                     serotype 2"
     repeat_region   12..141
                     /label=AAV2 ITR
     promoter        242..1419
                     /label=EF-1-alpha promoter
                     /note="strong constitutive promoter for human elongation
                     factor EF-1-alpha"
     intron          473..1410
                     /label=EF-1-alpha intron A
                     /note="intron upstream of the start codon of human
                     EF-1-alpha"
     primer_bind     1367..1387
                     /label=EF1a-F
                     /note="Human elongation factor-1a promoter, forward primer"
     protein_bind    1426..1459
                     /label=lox2272
                     /bound_moiety="Cre recombinase"
                     /note="Cre-mediated recombination occurs in the 8-bp core
                     sequence (GGATACTT). lox2272 sites are compatible with each
                     other, but incompatible with loxP or loxN sites (Lee and
                     Saito, 1988)."
     protein_bind    1510..1543
                     /label=loxN
                     /bound_moiety="Cre recombinase"
                     /note="Cre-mediated recombination occurs in the 8-bp core
                     sequence (GTATACCT). loxN sites are compatible with each
                     other, but incompatible with loxP or lox2272 sites."
     regulatory      1550..1559
                     /regulatory_class="other"
                     /note="vertebrate consensus sequence for strong initiation
                     of translation (Kozak, 1987)"
     primer_bind     complement(1701..1719)
                     /label=mCherry-R
                     /note="mCherry, reverse primer"
     protein_bind    complement(1918..1951)
                     /label=lox2272
                     /bound_moiety="Cre recombinase"
                     /note="Cre-mediated recombination occurs in the 8-bp core
                     sequence (GGATACTT). lox2272 sites are compatible with each
                     other, but incompatible with loxP or loxN sites (Lee and
                     Saito, 1988)."
     protein_bind    complement(2002..2035)
                     /label=loxN
                     /bound_moiety="Cre recombinase"
                     /note="Cre-mediated recombination occurs in the 8-bp core
                     sequence (GTATACCT). loxN sites are compatible with each
                     other, but incompatible with loxP or lox2272 sites."
     primer_bind     complement(2446..2465)
                     /label=mCherry-F
                     /note="mCherry, forward primer"
     misc_feature    2753..3341
                     /label=WPRE
                     /note="woodchuck hepatitis virus posttranscriptional
                     regulatory element"
     primer_bind     complement(2806..2826)
                     /label=WPRE-R
                     /note="WPRE, reverse primer"
     CDS             complement(3224..3235)
                     /codon_start=1
                     /product="Factor Xa recognition and cleavage site"
                     /label=Factor Xa site
                     /translation="IEGR"
     polyA_signal    3373..3849
                     /label=hGH poly(A) signal
                     /note="human growth hormone polyadenylation signal"
     primer_bind     complement(3572..3591)
                     /label=hGH-PA-R
                     /note="Human growth hormone terminator, reverse primer"
     repeat_region   3889..4029
                     /label=AAV2 ITR
                     /note="inverted terminal repeat of adeno-associated virus
                     serotype 2"
     repeat_region   3889..4018
                     /label=AAV2 ITR
     rep_origin      4104..4559
                     /direction=RIGHT
                     /label=f1 ori
                     /note="f1 bacteriophage origin of replication; arrow
                     indicates direction of (+) strand synthesis"
     primer_bind     complement(4191..4210)
                     /label=F1ori-R
                     /note="F1 origin, reverse primer"
     primer_bind     4401..4422
                     /label=F1ori-F
                     /note="F1 origin, forward primer"
     primer_bind     complement(4576..4595)
                     /label=pRS-marker
                     /note="pRS vectors, use to sequence yeast selectable
                     marker"
     primer_bind     4695..4717
                     /label=pGEX 3'
                     /note="pGEX vectors, reverse primer"
     primer_bind     complement(4755..4773)
                     /label=pBRforEco
                     /note="pBR322 vectors, upsteam of EcoRI site, forward
                     primer"
     promoter        4841..4945
                     /gene="bla"
                     /label=AmpR promoter
     CDS             4946..5806
                     /codon_start=1
                     /gene="bla"
                     /product="beta-lactamase"
                     /label=AmpR
                     /note="confers resistance to ampicillin, carbenicillin, and
                     related antibiotics"
                     /translation="MSIQHFRVALIPFFAAFCLPVFAHPETLVKVKDAEDQLGARVGYI
                     ELDLNSGKILESFRPEERFPMMSTFKVLLCGAVLSRIDAGQEQLGRRIHYSQNDLVEYS
                     PVTEKHLTDGMTVRELCSAAITMSDNTAANLLLTTIGGPKELTAFLHNMGDHVTRLDRW
                     EPELNEAIPNDERDTTMPVAMATTLRKLLTGELLTLASRQQLIDWMEADKVAGPLLRSA
                     LPAGWFIADKSGAGERGSRGIIAALGPDGKPSRIVVIYTTGSQATMDERNRQIAEIGAS
                     LIKHW"
     primer_bind     complement(5164..5183)
                     /label=Amp-R
                     /note="Ampicillin resistance gene, reverse primer"
     rep_origin      5977..6565
                     /direction=RIGHT
                     /label=ori
                     /note="high-copy-number ColE1/pMB1/pBR322/pUC origin of
                     replication"
     primer_bind     6466..6485
                     /label=pBR322ori-F
                     /note="pBR322 origin, forward primer"
ORIGIN
        1 cctgcaggca gctgcgcgct cgctcgctca ctgaggccgc ccgggcaaag cccgggcgtc
       61 gggcgacctt tggtcgcccg gcctcagtga gcgagcgagc gcgcagagag ggagtggcca
      121 actccatcac taggggttcc tgcggccgca cgcgtaagct ttgcaaagat ggataaagtt
      181 ttaaacagag aggaatcttt gcagctaatg gaccttctag gtcttgaaag gagtgggaat
      241 tggctccggt gcccgtcagt gggcagagcg cacatcgccc acagtccccg agaagttggg
      301 gggaggggtc ggcaattgaa ccggtgccta gagaaggtgg cgcggggtaa actgggaaag
      361 tgatgtcgtg tactggctcc gcctttttcc cgagggtggg ggagaaccgt atataagtgc
      421 agtagtcgcc gtgaacgttc tttttcgcaa cgggtttgcc gccagaacac aggtaagtgc
      481 cgtgtgtggt tcccgcgggc ctggcctctt tacgggttat ggcccttgcg tgccttgaat
      541 tacttccact ggctgcagta cgtgattctt gatcccgagc ttcgggttgg aagtgggtgg
      601 gagagttcga ggccttgcgc ttaaggagcc ccttcgcctc gtgcttgagt tgaggcctgg
      661 cctgggcgct ggggccgccg cgtgcgaatc tggtggcacc ttcgcgcctg tctcgctgct
      721 ttcgataagt ctctagccat ttaaaatttt tgatgacctg ctgcgacgct ttttttctgg
      781 caagatagtc ttgtaaatgc gggccaagat ctgcacactg gtatttcggt ttttggggcc
      841 gcgggcggcg acggggcccg tgcgtcccag cgcacatgtt cggcgaggcg gggcctgcga
      901 gcgcggccac cgagaatcgg acgggggtag tctcaagctg gccggcctgc tctggtgcct
      961 ggcctcgcgc cgccgtgtat cgccccgccc tgggcggcaa ggctggcccg gtcggcacca
     1021 gttgcgtgag cggaaagatg gccgcttccc ggccctgctg cagggagctc aaaatggagg
     1081 acgcggcgct cgggagagcg ggcgggtgag tcacccacac aaaggaaaag ggcctttccg
     1141 tcctcagccg tcgcttcatg tgactccacg gagtaccggg cgccgtccag gcacctcgat
     1201 tagttctcga gcttttggag tacgtcgtct ttaggttggg gggaggggtt ttatgcgatg
     1261 gagtttcccc acactgagtg ggtggagact gaagttaggc cagcttggca cttgatgtaa
     1321 ttctccttgg aatttgccct ttttgagttt ggatcttggt tcattctcaa gcctcagaca
     1381 gtggttcaaa gtttttttct tccatttcag gtgtcgtgag gatccataac ttcgtatagg
     1441 atactttata cgaagttatg tagctggagc aatttgaaaa gattgttgta ttacctctag
     1501 ctgcgcttaa taacttcgta tagtatacct tatacgaagt tatactagtg ccaccatggt
     1561 gagcaagggc gaggaggata acatggccat catcaaggag ttcatgcgct tcaaggtgca
     1621 catggagggc tccgtgaacg gccacgagtt cgagatcgag ggcgagggcg agggccgccc
     1681 ctacgagggc acccagaccg ccaagctgaa ggtgaccaag ggtggccccc tgcccttcgc
     1741 ctgggacatc ctgtcccctc agttcatgta cggctccaag gcctacgtga agcaccccgc
     1801 cgacatcccc gactacttga agctgtcctt ccccgagggc ttcaagtggg agcgcgtgat
     1861 gaacttcgag gacggcggcg tggtgaccgt gacccaggtg agtacaggag ggctagcata
     1921 acttcgtata aagtatccta tacgaagtta tttgccttaa cccagaaatt atcactgtta
     1981 ttctttagat aggtgcaaag aataacttcg tataaggtat actatacgaa gttatggtac
     2041 cgaagttcct attcttcaaa tagtatagga acttcaattg ttattggtgc aaagaatcac
     2101 ttccttaagt ctttatactg cccaggaagt tcctattctt caaaaggtat aggaacttcg
     2161 gcgcgcctta cttgtacagc tcgtccatgc cgccggtgga gtggcggccc tcggcgcgtt
     2221 cgtactgttc cacgatggtg tagtcctcgt tgtgggaggt gatgtccaac ttgatgttga
     2281 cgttgtaggc gccgggcagc tgcacgggct tcttggcctt gtaggtggtc ttgacctcag
     2341 cgtcgtagtg gccgccgtcc ttcagcttca gcctctgctt gatctcgccc ttcagggcgc
     2401 cgtcctcggg gtacatccgc tcggaggagg cctcccagcc catggtcttc ttctgcatta
     2461 cggggccgtc ggaggggaag ttggtgccgc gcagcttcac cttgtagatg aactcgccgt
     2521 cctgcaggga ggagtcctgt gggacgacat gacttaacca gttaaccatg ttctctgaac
     2581 atgagaaggg ctggccactc tccagagctc gaagttccta tactatttga agaataggaa
     2641 cttcttgcct taacccagaa attatcactg ttattcttta gaatggtgca aagagaagtt
     2701 cctatacctt ttgaagaata ggaacttcga attcgatatc aagcttatcg ataatcaacc
     2761 tctggattac aaaatttgtg aaagattgac tggtattctt aactatgttg ctccttttac
     2821 gctatgtgga tacgctgctt taatgccttt gtatcatgct attgcttccc gtatggcttt
     2881 cattttctcc tccttgtata aatcctggtt gctgtctctt tatgaggagt tgtggcccgt
     2941 tgtcaggcaa cgtggcgtgg tgtgcactgt gtttgctgac gcaaccccca ctggttgggg
     3001 cattgccacc acctgtcagc tcctttccgg gactttcgct ttccccctcc ctattgccac
     3061 ggcggaactc atcgccgcct gccttgcccg ctgctggaca ggggctcggc tgttgggcac
     3121 tgacaattcc gtggtgttgt cggggaaatc atcgtccttt ccttggctgc tcgcctatgt
     3181 tgccacctgg attctgcgcg ggacgtcctt ctgctacgtc ccttcggccc tcaatccagc
     3241 ggaccttcct tcccgcggcc tgctgccggc tctgcggcct cttccgcgtc ttcgccttcg
     3301 ccctcagacg agtcggatct ccctttgggc cgcctccccg catcgatacc gagcgctgct
     3361 cgagagatct acgggtggca tccctgtgac ccctccccag tgcctctcct ggccctggaa
     3421 gttgccactc cagtgcccac cagccttgtc ctaataaaat taagttgcat cattttgtct
     3481 gactaggtgt ccttctataa tattatgggg tggagggggg tggtatggag caaggggcaa
     3541 gttgggaaga caacctgtag ggcctgcggg gtctattggg aaccaagctg gagtgcagtg
     3601 gcacaatctt ggctcactgc aatctccgcc tcctgggttc aagcgattct cctgcctcag
     3661 cctcccgagt tgttgggatt ccaggcatgc atgaccaggc tcagctaatt tttgtttttt
     3721 tggtagagac ggggtttcac catattggcc aggctggtct ccaactccta atctcaggtg
     3781 atctacccac cttggcctcc caaattgctg ggattacagg cgtgaaccac tgctcccttc
     3841 cctgtccttc tgattttgta ggtaaccacg tgcggaccga gcggccgcag gaacccctag
     3901 tgatggagtt ggccactccc tctctgcgcg ctcgctcgct cactgaggcc gggcgaccaa
     3961 aggtcgcccg acgcccgggc tttgcccggg cggcctcagt gagcgagcga gcgcgcagct
     4021 gcctgcaggg gcgcctgatg cggtattttc tccttacgca tctgtgcggt atttcacacc
     4081 gcatannnnn nnnnnnnnnn nnnnnnnnnn nnnnnnnnnn nnnnnnnnnn nnnnnnnnnn
     4141 nnnnnnnnnn nnnnnnnnnn nnnnnnnnnn nnnnnnnnnn nnnnnnnnnn nnnnnnnnnn
     4201 nnnnnnnnnn nnnnnnnnnn nnnnnnncnn nnnnnnnnnn nnnnnnnnnn nnnnnnnnnn
     4261 nnnnnnnnnn nnnnnnnnnn nnnnnnnnnn nnnnnnnnnn nnnnnnnnnn nnnnnnnnnn
     4321 nnnnnnnnnn nnnnnnnnnn nnnnnnnnnn nnnnnnnnnn nnnnnnnnnc ctttgacgtt
     4381 ggagtccacg ttctttaata gtggactctt gttccaaact ggaacaacac tcaaccctat
     4441 ctcgggctat tcttttgatt tataagggat tttgccgatt tcggcctatt ggttaaaaaa
     4501 tgagctgatt taacaaaaat ttaacgcgaa ttttaacaaa atattaacgt ttacaatttt
     4561 atggtgcact ctcagtacaa tctgctctga tgccgcatag ttaagccagc cccgacaccc
     4621 gccaacaccc gctgacgcgc cctgacgggc ttgtctgctc ccggcatccg cttacagaca
     4681 agctgtgacc gtctccggga gctgcatgtg tcagaggttt tcaccgtcat caccgaaacg
     4741 cgcgagacga aagggcctcg tgatacgcct atttttatag gttaatgtca tgataataat
     4801 ggtttcttag acgtcaggtg gcacttttcg gggaaatgtg cgcggaaccc ctatttgttt
     4861 atttttctaa atacattcaa atatgtatcc gctcatgaga caataaccct gataaatgct
     4921 tcaataatat tgaaaaagga agagtatgag tattcaacat ttccgtgtcg cccttattcc
     4981 cttttttgcg gcattttgcc ttcctgtttt tgctcaccca gaaacgctgg tgaaagtaaa
     5041 agatgctgaa gatcagttgg gtgcacgagt gggttacatc gaactggatc tcaacagcgg
     5101 taagatcctt gagagttttc gccccgaaga acgttttcca atgatgagca cttttaaagt
     5161 tctgctatgt ggcgcggtat tatcccgtat tgacgccggg caagagcaac tcggtcgccg
     5221 catacactat tctcagaatg acttggttga gtactcacca gtcacagaaa agcatcttac
     5281 ggatggcatg acagtaagag aattatgcag tgctgccata accatgagtg ataacactgc
     5341 ggccaactta cttctgacaa cgatcggagg accgaaggag ctaaccgctt ttttgcacaa
     5401 catgggggat catgtaactc gccttgatcg ttgggaaccg gagctgaatg aagccatacc
     5461 aaacgacgag cgtgacacca cgatgcctgt agcaatggca acaacgttgc gcaaactatt
     5521 aactggcgaa ctacttactc tagcttcccg gcaacaatta atagactgga tggaggcgga
     5581 taaagttgca ggaccacttc tgcgctcggc ccttccggct ggctggttta ttgctgataa
     5641 atctggagcc ggtgagcgtg ggtctcgcgg tatcattgca gcactggggc cagatggtaa
     5701 gccctcccgt atcgtagtta tctacacgac ggggagtcag gcaactatgg atgaacgaaa
     5761 tagacagatc gctgagatag gtgcctcact gattaagcat tggtaactgt cagaccaagt
     5821 ttactcatat atactttaga ttgatttaaa acttcatttt taatttaaaa ggatctaggt
     5881 gaagatcctt tttgataatc tcatgaccaa aatcccttaa cgtgagtttt cgttccactg
     5941 agcgtcagac cccgtagaaa agatcaaagg atcttcttga gatccttttt ttctgcgcgt
     6001 aatctgctgc ttgcaaacaa aaaaaccacc gctaccagcg gtggtttgtt tgccggatca
     6061 agagctacca actctttttc cgaaggtaac tggcttcagc agagcgcaga taccaaatac
     6121 tgtccttcta gtgtagccgt agttaggcca ccacttcaag aactctgtag caccgcctac
     6181 atacctcgct ctgctaatcc tgttaccagt ggctgctgcc agtggcgata agtcgtgtct
     6241 taccgggttg gactcaagac gatagttacc ggataaggcg cagcggtcgg gctgaacggg
     6301 gggttcgtgc acacagccca gcttggagcg aacgacctac accgaactga gatacctaca
     6361 gcgtgagcta tgagaaagcg ccacgcttcc cgaagggaga aaggcggaca ggtatccggt
     6421 aagcggcagg gtcggaacag gagagcgcac gagggagctt ccagggggaa acgcctggta
     6481 tctttatagt cctgtcgggt ttcgccacct ctgacttgag cgtcgatttt tgtgatgctc
     6541 gtcagggggg cggagcctat ggaaaaacgc cagcaacgcg gcctttttac ggttcctggc
     6601 cttttgctgg ccttttgctc acatgt
//
