LOCUS       Exported 6616 bp ds-DNA circular SYN 12-MAY-2021
DEFINITION  Intersectional viral expression of mCherry in cells expressing Flp
            AND NOT Cre.
ACCESSION   .
VERSION     .
KEYWORDS    pAAV-Ef1a-Coff/Fon-mCherry
SOURCE      synthetic DNA construct
  ORGANISM  synthetic DNA construct
REFERENCE   1 (bases 1 to 6616)
  AUTHORS   Fenno LE, Ramakrishnan C, Kim YS, Evans KE, Lo M, Vesuna S, Inoue M,
            Cheung KYM, Yuen E, Pichamoorthy N, Hong ASO, Deisseroth K
  TITLE     Comprehensive Dual- and Triple-Feature Intersectional Single-Vector
            Delivery of Diverse Functional Payloads to Cells of Behaving
            Mammals.
  JOURNAL   Neuron. 2020 Jun 20. pii: S0896-6273(20)30432-3. doi:
            10.1016/j.neuron.2020.06.003.
  PUBMED    32574559
REFERENCE   2 (bases 1 to 6616)
  AUTHORS   .
  TITLE     Direct Submission
  JOURNAL   Exported May 12, 2021 from SnapGene Server 1.1.58
            http://www.snapgene.com
FEATURES             Location/Qualifiers
     source          1..6616
                     /organism="synthetic DNA construct"
                     /mol_type="other DNA"
     repeat_region   1..130
                     /label=AAV2 ITR (alternate)
                     /note="Functional equivalent of wild-type AAV2 ITR"
     promoter        231..1409
                     /label=EF-1-alpha promoter
                     /note="strong constitutive promoter for human elongation
                     factor EF-1-alpha"
     intron          462..1400
                     /label=EF-1-alpha intron A
                     /note="intron upstream of the start codon of human
                     EF-1-alpha"
     primer_bind     1357..1377
                     /label=EF1a-F
                     /note="Human elongation factor-1a promoter, forward primer"
     protein_bind    1416..1449
                     /label=lox2272
                     /bound_moiety="Cre recombinase"
                     /note="Cre-mediated recombination occurs in the 8-bp core
                     sequence (GGATACTT). lox2272 sites are compatible with each
                     other, but incompatible with loxP or loxN sites (Lee and
                     Saito, 1988)."
     protein_bind    1500..1533
                     /label=loxN
                     /bound_moiety="Cre recombinase"
                     /note="Cre-mediated recombination occurs in the 8-bp core
                     sequence (GTATACCT). loxN sites are compatible with each
                     other, but incompatible with loxP or lox2272 sites."
     regulatory      1540..1549
                     /regulatory_class="other"
                     /note="vertebrate consensus sequence for strong initiation
                     of translation (Kozak, 1987)"
     primer_bind     complement(1691..1709)
                     /label=mCherry-R
                     /note="mCherry, reverse primer"
     protein_bind    complement(1908..1941)
                     /label=lox2272
                     /bound_moiety="Cre recombinase"
                     /note="Cre-mediated recombination occurs in the 8-bp core
                     sequence (GGATACTT). lox2272 sites are compatible with each
                     other, but incompatible with loxP or loxN sites (Lee and
                     Saito, 1988)."
     protein_bind    complement(1992..2025)
                     /label=loxN
                     /bound_moiety="Cre recombinase"
                     /note="Cre-mediated recombination occurs in the 8-bp core
                     sequence (GTATACCT). loxN sites are compatible with each
                     other, but incompatible with loxP or lox2272 sites."
     primer_bind     complement(2436..2455)
                     /label=mCherry-F
                     /note="mCherry, forward primer"
     misc_feature    2743..3331
                     /label=WPRE
                     /note="woodchuck hepatitis virus posttranscriptional
                     regulatory element"
     primer_bind     complement(2796..2816)
                     /label=WPRE-R
                     /note="WPRE, reverse primer"
     CDS             complement(3214..3225)
                     /codon_start=1
                     /product="Factor Xa recognition and cleavage site"
                     /label=Factor Xa site
                     /translation="IEGR"
     polyA_signal    3363..3839
                     /label=hGH poly(A) signal
                     /note="human growth hormone polyadenylation signal"
     primer_bind     complement(3562..3581)
                     /label=hGH-PA-R
                     /note="Human growth hormone terminator, reverse primer"
     repeat_region   3879..4019
                     /label=AAV2 ITR
                     /note="inverted terminal repeat of adeno-associated virus
                     serotype 2"
     repeat_region   3879..4008
                     /label=AAV2 ITR
     rep_origin      4094..4549
                     /direction=RIGHT
                     /label=f1 ori
                     /note="f1 bacteriophage origin of replication; arrow
                     indicates direction of (+) strand synthesis"
     primer_bind     complement(4181..4200)
                     /label=F1ori-R
                     /note="F1 origin, reverse primer"
     primer_bind     4391..4412
                     /label=F1ori-F
                     /note="F1 origin, forward primer"
     primer_bind     complement(4566..4585)
                     /label=pRS-marker
                     /note="pRS vectors, use to sequence yeast selectable
                     marker"
     primer_bind     4685..4707
                     /label=pGEX 3'
                     /note="pGEX vectors, reverse primer"
     primer_bind     complement(4745..4763)
                     /label=pBRforEco
                     /note="pBR322 vectors, upsteam of EcoRI site, forward
                     primer"
     promoter        4831..4935
                     /gene="bla"
                     /label=AmpR promoter
     CDS             4936..5796
                     /codon_start=1
                     /gene="bla"
                     /product="beta-lactamase"
                     /label=AmpR
                     /note="confers resistance to ampicillin, carbenicillin, and
                     related antibiotics"
                     /translation="MSIQHFRVALIPFFAAFCLPVFAHPETLVKVKDAEDQLGARVGYI
                     ELDLNSGKILESFRPEERFPMMSTFKVLLCGAVLSRIDAGQEQLGRRIHYSQNDLVEYS
                     PVTEKHLTDGMTVRELCSAAITMSDNTAANLLLTTIGGPKELTAFLHNMGDHVTRLDRW
                     EPELNEAIPNDERDTTMPVAMATTLRKLLTGELLTLASRQQLIDWMEADKVAGPLLRSA
                     LPAGWFIADKSGAGERGSRGIIAALGPDGKPSRIVVIYTTGSQATMDERNRQIAEIGAS
                     LIKHW"
     primer_bind     complement(5154..5173)
                     /label=Amp-R
                     /note="Ampicillin resistance gene, reverse primer"
     rep_origin      5967..6555
                     /direction=RIGHT
                     /label=ori
                     /note="high-copy-number ColE1/pMB1/pBR322/pUC origin of
                     replication"
     primer_bind     6456..6475
                     /label=pBR322ori-F
                     /note="pBR322 origin, forward primer"
ORIGIN
        1 cctgcaggca gctgcgcgct cgctcgctca ctgaggccgc ccgggcgtcg ggcgaccttt
       61 ggtcgcccgg cctcagtgag cgagcgagcg cgcagagagg gagtggccaa ctccatcact
      121 aggggttcct gcggccgcac gcgtaagctt tgcaaagatg gataaagttt taaacagaga
      181 ggaatctttg cagctaatgg accttctagg tcttgaaagg agtgggaatt ggctccggtg
      241 cccgtcagtg ggcagagcgc acatcgccca cagtccccga gaagttgggg ggaggggtcg
      301 gcaattgaac cggtgcctag agaaggtggc gcggggtaaa ctgggaaagt gatgtcgtgt
      361 actggctccg cctttttccc gagggtgggg gagaaccgta tataagtgca gtagtcgccg
      421 tgaacgttct ttttcgcaac gggtttgccg ccagaacaca ggtaagtgcc gtgtgtggtt
      481 cccgcgggcc tggcctcttt acgggttatg gcccttgcgt gccttgaatt acttccacct
      541 ggctgcagta cgtgattctt gatcccgagc ttcgggttgg aagtgggtgg gagagttcga
      601 ggccttgcgc ttaaggagcc ccttcgcctc gtgcttgagt tgaggcctgg cctgggcgct
      661 ggggccgccg cgtgcgaatc tggtggcacc ttcgcgcctg tctcgctgct ttcgataagt
      721 ctctagccat ttaaaatttt tgatgacctg ctgcgacgct ttttttctgg caagatagtc
      781 ttgtaaatgc gggccaagat ctgcacactg gtatttcggt ttttggggcc gcgggcggcg
      841 acggggcccg tgcgtcccag cgcacatgtt cggcgaggcg gggcctgcga gcgcggccac
      901 cgagaatcgg acgggggtag tctcaagctg gccggcctgc tctggtgcct ggcctcgcgc
      961 cgccgtgtat cgccccgccc tgggcggcaa ggctggcccg gtcggcacca gttgcgtgag
     1021 cggaaagatg gccgcttccc ggccctgctg cagggagctc aaaatggagg acgcggcgct
     1081 cgggagagcg ggcgggtgag tcacccacac aaaggaaaag ggcctttccg tcctcagccg
     1141 tcgcttcatg tgactccacg gagtaccggg cgccgtccag gcacctcgat tagttctcga
     1201 gcttttggag tacgtcgtct ttaggttggg gggaggggtt ttatgcgatg gagtttcccc
     1261 acactgagtg ggtggagact gaagttaggc cagcttggca cttgatgtaa ttctccttgg
     1321 aatttgccct ttttgagttt ggatcttggt tcattctcaa gcctcagaca gtggttcaaa
     1381 gtttttttct tccatttcag gtgtcgtgag gatccataac ttcgtatagg atactttata
     1441 cgaagttatg tagctggagc aatttgaaaa gattgttgta ttacctctag ctgcgcttaa
     1501 taacttcgta tagtatacct tatacgaagt tatactagtg ccaccatggt gagcaagggc
     1561 gaggaggata acatggccat catcaaggag ttcatgcgct tcaaggtgca catggagggc
     1621 tccgtgaacg gccacgagtt cgagatcgag ggcgagggcg agggccgccc ctacgagggc
     1681 acccagaccg ccaagctgaa ggtgaccaag ggtggccccc tgcccttcgc ctgggacatc
     1741 ctgtcccctc agttcatgta cggctccaag gcctacgtga agcaccccgc cgacatcccc
     1801 gactacttga agctgtcctt ccccgagggc ttcaagtggg agcgcgtgat gaacttcgag
     1861 gacggcggcg tggtgaccgt gacccaggtg agtacaggag ggctagcata acttcgtata
     1921 aagtatccta tacgaagtta tttgccttaa cccagaaatt atcactgtta ttctttagat
     1981 aggtgcaaag aataacttcg tataaggtat actatacgaa gttatggtac cgaagttcct
     2041 attcttcaaa tagtatagga acttcaattg ttattggtgc aaagaatcac ttccttaagt
     2101 ctttatactg cccaggaagt tcctattctt caaaaggtat aggaacttcg gcgcgcctta
     2161 cttgtacagc tcgtccatgc cgccggtgga gtggcggccc tcggcgcgtt cgtactgttc
     2221 cacgatggtg tagtcctcgt tgtgggaggt gatgtccaac ttgatgttga cgttgtaggc
     2281 gccgggcagc tgcacgggct tcttggcctt gtaggtggtc ttgacctcag cgtcgtagtg
     2341 gccgccgtcc ttcagcttca gcctctgctt gatctcgccc ttcagggcgc cgtcctcggg
     2401 gtacatccgc tcggaggagg cctcccagcc catggtcttc ttctgcatta cggggccgtc
     2461 ggaggggaag ttggtgccgc gcagcttcac cttgtagatg aactcgccgt cctgcaggga
     2521 ggagtcctgt gggacgacat gacttaacca gttaaccatg ttctctgaac atgagaaggg
     2581 ctggccactc tccagagctc gaagttccta tactatttga agaataggaa cttcttgcct
     2641 taacccagaa attatcactg ttattcttta gaatggtgca aagagaagtt cctatacctt
     2701 ttgaagaata ggaacttcga attcgatatc aagcttatcg ataatcaacc tctggattac
     2761 aaaatttgtg aaagattgac tggtattctt aactatgttg ctccttttac gctatgtgga
     2821 tacgctgctt taatgccttt gtatcatgct attgcttccc gtatggcttt cattttctcc
     2881 tccttgtata aatcctggtt gctgtctctt tatgaggagt tgtggcccgt tgtcaggcaa
     2941 cgtggcgtgg tgtgcactgt gtttgctgac gcaaccccca ctggttgggg cattgccacc
     3001 acctgtcagc tcctttccgg gactttcgct ttccccctcc ctattgccac ggcggaactc
     3061 atcgccgcct gccttgcccg ctgctggaca ggggctcggc tgttgggcac tgacaattcc
     3121 gtggtgttgt cggggaaatc atcgtccttt ccttggctgc tcgcctatgt tgccacctgg
     3181 attctgcgcg ggacgtcctt ctgctacgtc ccttcggccc tcaatccagc ggaccttcct
     3241 tcccgcggcc tgctgccggc tctgcggcct cttccgcgtc ttcgccttcg ccctcagacg
     3301 agtcggatct ccctttgggc cgcctccccg catcgatacc gagcgctgct cgagagatct
     3361 acgggtggca tccctgtgac ccctccccag tgcctctcct ggccctggaa gttgccactc
     3421 cagtgcccac cagccttgtc ctaataaaat taagttgcat cattttgtct gactaggtgt
     3481 ccttctataa tattatgggg tggagggggg tggtatggag caaggggcaa gttgggaaga
     3541 caacctgtag ggcctgcggg gtctattggg aaccaagctg gagtgcagtg gcacaatctt
     3601 ggctcactgc aatctccgcc tcctgggttc aagcgattct cctgcctcag cctcccgagt
     3661 tgttgggatt ccaggcatgc atgaccaggc tcagctaatt tttgtttttt tggtagagac
     3721 ggggtttcac catattggcc aggctggtct ccaactccta atctcaggtg atctacccac
     3781 cttggcctcc caaattgctg ggattacagg cgtgaaccac tgctcccttc cctgtccttc
     3841 tgattttgta ggtaaccacg tgcggaccga gcggccgcag gaacccctag tgatggagtt
     3901 ggccactccc tctctgcgcg ctcgctcgct cactgaggcc gggcgaccaa aggtcgcccg
     3961 acgcccgggc tttgcccggg cggcctcagt gagcgagcga gcgcgcagct gcctgcaggg
     4021 gcgcctgatg cggtattttc tccttacgca tctgtgcggt atttcacacc gcatannnnn
     4081 nnnnnnnnnn nnnnnnnnnn nnnnnnnnnn nnnnnnnnnn nnnnnnnnnn nnnnnnnnnn
     4141 nnnnnnnnnn nnnnnnnnnn nnnnnnnnnn tnnnnnnnnn nnnnnnnnnn nnnnnnnnnn
     4201 nnnnnnnnnn nnnnnnncnn nnnnnnnnnn nnnnnnnnnn nnnnnnnnnn nnnnnnnnnn
     4261 nnnnnnnnnn nnnnnnnnnn nnnnnnnnnn nnnnnnnnnn nnnnnnnnnn nnnnnnnnnn
     4321 nnnnnnnnnn nnnnnnnnnn nnnnnnnnnn nnnnnnnnnc ctttgacgtt ggagtccacg
     4381 ttctttaata gtggactctt gttccaaact ggaacaacac tcaactctat ctcgggctat
     4441 tcttttgatt tataagggat tttgccgatt tcggtctatt ggttaaaaaa tgagctgatt
     4501 taacaaaaat ttaacgcgaa ttttaacaaa atattaacgt ttacaatttt atggtgcact
     4561 ctcagtacaa tctgctctga tgccgcatag ttaagccagc cccgacaccc gccaacaccc
     4621 gctgacgcgc cctgacgggc ttgtctgctc ccggcatccg cttacagaca agctgtgacc
     4681 gtctccggga gctgcatgtg tcagaggttt tcaccgtcat caccgaaacg cgcgagacga
     4741 aagggcctcg tgatacgcct atttttatag gttaatgtca tgataataat ggtttcttag
     4801 acgtcaggtg gcacttttcg gggaaatgtg cgcggaaccc ctatttgttt atttttctaa
     4861 atacattcaa atatgtatcc gctcatgaga caataaccct gataaatgct tcaataatat
     4921 tgaaaaagga agagtatgag tattcaacat ttccgtgtcg cccttattcc cttttttgcg
     4981 gcattttgcc ttcctgtttt tgctcaccca gaaacgctgg tgaaagtaaa agatgctgaa
     5041 gatcagttgg gtgcacgagt gggttacatc gaactggatc tcaacagcgg taagatcctt
     5101 gagagttttc gccccgaaga acgttttcca atgatgagca cttttaaagt tctgctatgt
     5161 ggcgcggtat tatcccgtat tgacgccggg caagagcaac tcggtcgccg catacactat
     5221 tctcagaatg acttggttga gtactcacca gtcacagaaa agcatcttac ggatggcatg
     5281 acagtaagag aattatgcag tgctgccata accatgagtg ataacactgc ggccaactta
     5341 cttctgacaa cgatcggagg accgaaggag ctaaccgctt ttttgcacaa catgggggat
     5401 catgtaactc gccttgatcg ttgggaaccg gagctgaatg aagccatacc aaacgacgag
     5461 cgtgacacca cgatgcctgt agcaatggca acaacgttgc gcaaactatt aactggcgaa
     5521 ctacttactc tagcttcccg gcaacaatta atagactgga tggaggcgga taaagttgca
     5581 ggaccacttc tgcgctcggc ccttccggct ggctggttta ttgctgataa atctggagcc
     5641 ggtgagcgtg ggtctcgcgg tatcattgca gcactggggc cagatggtaa gccctcccgt
     5701 atcgtagtta tctacacgac ggggagtcag gcaactatgg atgaacgaaa tagacagatc
     5761 gctgagatag gtgcctcact gattaagcat tggtaactgt cagaccaagt ttactcatat
     5821 atactttaga ttgatttaaa acttcatttt taatttaaaa ggatctaggt gaagatcctt
     5881 tttgataatc tcatgaccaa aatcccttaa cgtgagtttt cgttccactg agcgtcagac
     5941 cccgtagaaa agatcaaagg atcttcttga gatccttttt ttctgcgcgt aatctgctgc
     6001 ttgcaaacaa aaaaaccacc gctaccagcg gtggtttgtt tgccggatca agagctacca
     6061 actctttttc cgaaggtaac tggcttcagc agagcgcaga taccaaatac tgttcttcta
     6121 gtgtagccgt agttaggcca ccacttcaag aactctgtag caccgcctac atacctcgct
     6181 ctgctaatcc tgttaccagt ggctgctgcc agtggcgata agtcgtgtct taccgggttg
     6241 gactcaagac gatagttacc ggataaggcg cagcggtcgg gctgaacggg gggttcgtgc
     6301 acacagccca gcttggagcg aacgacctac accgaactga gatacctaca gcgtgagcta
     6361 tgagaaagcg ccacgcttcc cgaagggaga aaggcggaca ggtatccggt aagcggcagg
     6421 gtcggaacag gagagcgcac gagggagctt ccagggggaa acgcctggta tctttatagt
     6481 cctgtcgggt ttcgccacct ctgacttgag cgtcgatttt tgtgatgctc gtcagggggg
     6541 cggagcctat ggaaaaacgc cagcaacgcg gcctttttac ggttcctggc cttttgctgg
     6601 ccttttgctc acatgt
//
