>Addgene plasmid #137134 | pAAV-Ef1a-Coff/Fon-mCherry | depositor partial sequence | sequence record 264980 | Promoter through WPRE
AAGCTTTGCAAAGATGGATAAAGTTTTAAACAGAGAGGAATCTTTGCAGCTAATGGACCTTCTAGGTCTT
GAAAGGAGTGGGAATTGGCTCCGGTGCCCGTCAGTGGGCAGAGCGCACATCGCCCACAGTCCCCGAGAAG
TTGGGGGGAGGGGTCGGCAATTGAACCGGTGCCTAGAGAAGGTGGCGCGGGGTAAACTGGGAAAGTGATG
TCGTGTACTGGCTCCGCCTTTTTCCCGAGGGTGGGGGAGAACCGTATATAAGTGCAGTAGTCGCCGTGAA
CGTTCTTTTTCGCAACGGGTTTGCCGCCAGAACACAGGTAAGTGCCGTGTGTGGTTCCCGCGGGCCTGGC
CTCTTTACGGGTTATGGCCCTTGCGTGCCTTGAATTACTTCCACTGGCTGCAGTACGTGATTCTTGATCC
CGAGCTTCGGGTTGGAAGTGGGTGGGAGAGTTCGAGGCCTTGCGCTTAAGGAGCCCCTTCGCCTCGTGCT
TGAGTTGAGGCCTGGCCTGGGCGCTGGGGCCGCCGCGTGCGAATCTGGTGGCACCTTCGCGCCTGTCTCG
CTGCTTTCGATAAGTCTCTAGCCATTTAAAATTTTTGATGACCTGCTGCGACGCTTTTTTTCTGGCAAGA
TAGTCTTGTAAATGCGGGCCAAGATCTGCACACTGGTATTTCGGTTTTTGGGGCCGCGGGCGGCGACGGG
GCCCGTGCGTCCCAGCGCACATGTTCGGCGAGGCGGGGCCTGCGAGCGCGGCCACCGAGAATCGGACGGG
GGTAGTCTCAAGCTGGCCGGCCTGCTCTGGTGCCTGGCCTCGCGCCGCCGTGTATCGCCCCGCCCTGGGC
GGCAAGGCTGGCCCGGTCGGCACCAGTTGCGTGAGCGGAAAGATGGCCGCTTCCCGGCCCTGCTGCAGGG
AGCTCAAAATGGAGGACGCGGCGCTCGGGAGAGCGGGCGGGTGAGTCACCCACACAAAGGAAAAGGGCCT
TTCCGTCCTCAGCCGTCGCTTCATGTGACTCCACGGAGTACCGGGCGCCGTCCAGGCACCTCGATTAGTT
CTCGAGCTTTTGGAGTACGTCGTCTTTAGGTTGGGGGGAGGGGTTTTATGCGATGGAGTTTCCCCACACT
GAGTGGGTGGAGACTGAAGTTAGGCCAGCTTGGCACTTGATGTAATTCTCCTTGGAATTTGCCCTTTTTG
AGTTTGGATCTTGGTTCATTCTCAAGCCTCAGACAGTGGTTCAAAGTTTTTTTCTTCCATTTCAGGTGTC
GTGAGGATCCATAACTTCGTATAGGATACTTTATACGAAGTTATGTAGCTGGAGCAATTTGAAAAGATTG
TTGTATTACCTCTAGCTGCGCTTAATAACTTCGTATAGTATACCTTATACGAAGTTATACTAGTGCCACC
ATGGTGAGCAAGGGCGAGGAGGATAACATGGCCATCATCAAGGAGTTCATGCGCTTCAAGGTGCACATGG
AGGGCTCCGTGAACGGCCACGAGTTCGAGATCGAGGGCGAGGGCGAGGGCCGCCCCTACGAGGGCACCCA
GACCGCCAAGCTGAAGGTGACCAAGGGTGGCCCCCTGCCCTTCGCCTGGGACATCCTGTCCCCTCAGTTC
ATGTACGGCTCCAAGGCCTACGTGAAGCACCCCGCCGACATCCCCGACTACTTGAAGCTGTCCTTCCCCG
AGGGCTTCAAGTGGGAGCGCGTGATGAACTTCGAGGACGGCGGCGTGGTGACCGTGACCCAGGTGAGTAC
AGGAGGGCTAGCATAACTTCGTATAAAGTATCCTATACGAAGTTATTTGCCTTAACCCAGAAATTATCAC
TGTTATTCTTTAGATAGGTGCAAAGAATAACTTCGTATAAGGTATACTATACGAAGTTATGGTACCGAAG
TTCCTATTCTTCAAATAGTATAGGAACTTCAATTGTTATTGGTGCAAAGAATCACTTCCTTAAGTCTTTA
TACTGCCCAGGAAGTTCCTATTCTTCAAAAGGTATAGGAACTTCGGCGCGCCTTACTTGTACAGCTCGTC
CATGCCGCCGGTGGAGTGGCGGCCCTCGGCGCGTTCGTACTGTTCCACGATGGTGTAGTCCTCGTTGTGG
GAGGTGATGTCCAACTTGATGTTGACGTTGTAGGCGCCGGGCAGCTGCACGGGCTTCTTGGCCTTGTAGG
TGGTCTTGACCTCAGCGTCGTAGTGGCCGCCGTCCTTCAGCTTCAGCCTCTGCTTGATCTCGCCCTTCAG
GGCGCCGTCCTCGGGGTACATCCGCTCGGAGGAGGCCTCCCAGCCCATGGTCTTCTTCTGCATTACGGGG
CCGTCGGAGGGGAAGTTGGTGCCGCGCAGCTTCACCTTGTAGATGAACTCGCCGTCCTGCAGGGAGGAGT
CCTGTGGGACGACATGACTTAACCAGTTAACCATGTTCTCTGAACATGAGAAGGGCTGGCCACTCTCCAG
AGCTCGAAGTTCCTATACTATTTGAAGAATAGGAACTTCTTGCCTTAACCCAGAAATTATCACTGTTATT
CTTTAGAATGGTGCAAAGAGAAGTTCCTATACCTTTTGAAGAATAGGAACTTCGAATTCGATATCAAGCT
TATCGATAATCAACCTCTGGATTACAAAATTTGTGAAAGATTGACTGGTATTCTTAACTATGTTGCTCCT
TTTACGCTATGTGGATACGCTGCTTTAATGCCTTTGTATCATGCTATTGCTTCCCGTATGGCTTTCATTT
TCTCCTCCTTGTATAAATCCTGGTTGCTGTCTCTTTATGAGGAGTTGTGGCCCGTTGTCAGGCAACGTGG
CGTGGTGTGCACTGTGTTTGCTGACGCAACCCCCACTGGTTGGGGCATTGCCACCACCTGTCAGCTCCTT
TCCGGGACTTTCGCTTTCCCCCTCCCTATTGCCACGGCGGAACTCATCGCCGCCTGCCTTGCCCGCTGCT
GGACAGGGGCTCGGCTGTTGGGCACTGACAATTCCGTGGTGTTGTCGGGGAAATCATCGTCCTTTCCTTG
GCTGCTCGCCTATGTTGCCACCTGGATTCTGCGCGGGACGTCCTTCTGCTACGTCCCTTCGGCCCTCAAT
CCAGCGGACCTTCCTTCCCGCGGCCTGCTGCCGGCTCTGCGGCCTCTTCCGCGTCTTCGCCTTCGCCCTC
AGACGAGTCGGATCTCCCTTTGGGCCGCCTCCCCGC
